Addgene plasmid #160683: pEG BacMam N term StrepII eGFP 3C
Purpose: (Empty Backbone) Vector optimized for use in screening assays, as well as for efficient production of baculovirus and robust expression of the target protein
Depositing lab: Eric Gouaux. Depositing organization: Oregon Health & Science University. Publication: Screening and large-scale expression of membrane proteins in mammalian cells for structural studies. Goehring A, Lee CH, Wang KH, Michel JC, Claxton DP, Baconguis I, Althoff T, Fischer S, Garcia KC, Gouaux E. Nat Protoc. 2014 Nov;9(11):2574-85. doi: 10.1038/nprot.2014.173. Epub 2014 Oct 9. PubMed 25299155.
Backbone
  Vector backbone: pEG BacMam
  Modifications to backbone: pEG BacMam N terminus tagged with StrepII eGFP 3C
  Vector type: Mammalian Expression
  Promoter: CMV
  Tag / fusion protein: StrepII eGFP 3C (N terminal on backbone)
Growth in bacteria
  Bacterial resistance: Ampicillin, 100 μg/mL
  Growth temperature: 37°C
  Growth strain: DH5alpha
  Copy number: High Copy
Terms and licenses: Academic/Nonprofit Terms; Industry Terms: Not Available to Industry
How to cite: pEG BacMam N term StrepII eGFP 3C was a gift from Eric Gouaux (Addgene plasmid # 160683 ; http://n2t.net/addgene:160683 ; RRID:Addgene_160683)
