[The description below was written by a language model from this plasmid's Addgene catalogue record and pLannotate feature annotations shown in this document.]
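Description:
pEG BacMam N term StrepII eGFP 3C is an empty-backbone BacMam vector: a baculovirus transfer plasmid that carries a mammalian expression cassette. A cloned gene can therefore be tested by direct transfection of mammalian cells or delivered to them by recombinant baculovirus transduction. In E. coli the 7,695-nt plasmid replicates from a high-copy ColE1/pUC-type origin and is selected with ampicillin (AmpR). An f1 origin is also present.

The expression cassette uses the CMV enhancer and immediate-early promoter, which span the numbering origin of the circular sequence. A chimeric β-globin/immunoglobulin intron follows and supports efficient transcript processing. Downstream is an N-terminal tag module made up of a Strep-tag II and a GFP (annotated as mEGFP). According to the catalogue, the module ends in a 3C protease cleavage site, although this site is not separately annotated in the feature table. A target gene inserted after this module would be produced as a StrepII-eGFP-3C fusion. The GFP supports fluorescence-based expression screening, the Strep-tag supports affinity purification on Strep-Tactin, and the 3C site allows the tags to be removed. A WPRE and an SV40 polyadenylation signal follow the cloning region and enhance transcript stability and 3' end formation.

The cassette lies between the Tn7L and Tn7R ends, together with a gentamicin resistance gene, so the segment can be transposed into a bacmid to generate baculovirus. Polyhedrin and p10 promoters and an HSV TK poly(A) signal, typical of a dual-promoter baculovirus transfer backbone, are also annotated. The record describes the vector as optimized for screening assays, efficient baculovirus production and robust target protein expression. The associated publication applies it to membrane proteins expressed in mammalian cells for structural studies.
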