Features (pLannotate 1.2.2; 22 found; start..end, strand, type, name):
      2..201     +  promoter       CMV promoter: human cytomegalovirus (CMV) immediate early promoter
    340..472     +  intron         chimeric intron: chimera between introns from human β-globin and immunoglobulin heavy chain genes
    541..563     +  CDS            Strep-Tag II (fragment): peptide that binds Strep-Tactin®, an engineered form of streptavidin
    574..1287    +  CDS            mEGFP: mEGFP is a basic (constitutively fluorescent) green fluorescent protein published in 2002, derived from Aequorea victoria. It has moderate acid sensitivity.
   1407..1995    +  misc_feature   WPRE: woodchuck hepatitis virus posttranscriptional regulatory element
   2022..2105    +  CDS            large T antigen (fragment): large T antigen from SV40 (simian virus 40)
   2128..2262    +  polyA_signal   SV40 poly(A) signal: SV40 polyadenylation signal
   2291..2456    -  mobile_element Tn7L: mini-Tn7 element (left end of the Tn7 transposon) Tn7
   2619..2635    +  CDS            lacZα (fragment): LacZα fragment of β-galactosidase; lacZ fragment
   2640..3094    +  rep_origin     f1 ori (sequence partly withheld): f1 bacteriophage origin of replication; arrow indicates direction of (+) strand synthesis
   3120..3224    +  promoter       AmpR promoter: bla
   3225..4085    +  CDS            AmpR: β-lactamase; bla; confers resistance to ampicillin, carbenicillin, and related antibiotics
   4256..4844    +  rep_origin     ori: high-copy-number ColE1/pMB1/pBR322/pUC origin of replication
   5030..5081    -  misc_feature   bom (fragment): basis of mobility region from pBR322
   5149..5373    -  mobile_element Tn7R: mini-Tn7 element (right end of the Tn7 transposon) Tn7
   5440..5973    -  CDS            GmR: gentamycin acetyltransferase; aacC1; confers resistance to gentamycin
   6162..6190    -  promoter       Pc promoter: intI1 (promoter lies within the coding sequence); class 1 integron promoter
   6168..6515    -  CDS            YPR2_ECOLX (fragment): Protein predicted: Swiss-Prot protein existence level 4. From Escherichia coli.
   6707..6755    -  polyA_signal   HSV TK poly(A) signal: herpes simplex virus thymidine kinase polyadenylation signal (Cole and Stacy, 1985)
   6891..7000    -  promoter       p10 promoter: baculovirus promoter for expression in insect cells
   7045..7136    +  promoter       polyhedrin promoter: polh from Autographa californica; promoter for the baculovirus polyhedrin gene
   7318..7695    +  enhancer       CMV enhancer: human cytomegalovirus immediate early enhancer
>Addgene plasmid #160683 | pEG BacMam N term StrepII eGFP 3C | addgene full sequence | sequence record 319255 | Addgene NGS Result
GTGATGCGGTTTTGGCAGTACACCAATGGGCGTGGATAGCGGTTTGACTCACGGGGATTTCCAAGTCTCC
ACCCCATTGACGTCAATGGGAGTTTGTTTTGGCACCAAAATCAACGGGACTTTCCAAAATGTCGTAATAA
CCCCGCCCCGTTGACGCAAATGGGCGGTAGGCGTGTACGGTGGGAGGTCTATATAAGCAGAGCTCGTTTA
GTGAACCGTCAGATCACTAGAAGCTTTATTGCGGTAGTTTATCACAGTTAAATTGCTAACGCAGTCAGTG
CTTCTGACACAACAGTCTCGAACTTAAGCTGCAGAAGTTGGTCGTGAGGCACTGGGCAGGTAAGTATCAA
GGTTACAAGACAGGTTTAAGGAGACCAATAGAAACTGGGCTTGTCGAGACAGAGAAGACTCTTGCGTTTC
TGATAGGCACCTATTGGTCTTACTGACATCCACTTTGCCTTTCTCTCCACAGGTGTCCACTCCCAGTTCA
ATTACAGCTCTTAAGGGATCCCGGTCCGAAGCGCGCGGAATTACACCATGTGGAGCCACCCGCAGTTCGA
AAAAGGTTCAGGAGTGAGCAAGGGCGAGGAGCTGTTCACCGGGGTGGTGCCCATCCTGGTCGAGCTGGAC
GGCGACGTAAACGGCCACAAGTTCAGCGTGTCCGGCGAGGGCGAGGGCGATGCCACCTACGGCAAGCTGA
CCCTGAAGTTCATCTGCACCACCGGCAAGCTGCCCGTGCCCTGGCCCACCCTCGTGACCACCCTGACCTA
CGGCGTGCAGTGCTTCAGCCGCTACCCCGACCACATGAAGCAGCACGACTTCTTCAAGTCCGCCATGCCC
GAAGGCTACGTCCAGGAGCGCACCATCTTCTTCAAGGACGACGGCAACTACAAGACCCGCGCCGAGGTGA
AGTTCGAGGGCGACACCCTGGTGAACCGCATCGAGCTGAAGGGCATCGACTTCAAGGAGGACGGCAACAT
CCTGGGGCACAAGCTGGAGTACAACTACAACAGCCACAACGTCTATATCATGGCCGACAAGCAGAAGAAC
GGCATCAAGGTGAACTTCAAGATCCGCCACAACATCGAGGACGGCAGCGTGCAGCTCGCCGACCACTACC
AGCAGAACACCCCCATCGGCGACGGCCCCGTGCTGCTGCCCGACAACCACTACCTGAGCACCCAGTCCAA
GCTGAGCAAAGACCCCAACGAGAAGCGCGATCACATGGTCCTGCTGGAGTTCGTGACCGCCGCCGGGATC
ACTCTCGGCATGGACGAGCTGTACAAGTCCGGACTCAGATCTGGACTGGAAGTTCTGTTCCAGGGTCCTG
AATTCAAAGGCCTACGTCGACGAGCTCACTAGTCGCGGCCGCTTTCGAATCTAGAGCCTGCAGTCTCGAC
AAGCTTAATCAACCTCTGGATTACAAAATTTGTGAAAGATTGACTGGTATTCTTAACTATGTTGCTCCTT
TTACGCTATGTGGATACGCTGCTTTAATGCCTTTGTATCATGCTATTGCTTCCCGTATGGCTTTCATTTT
CTCCTCCTTGTATAAATCCTGGTTGCTGTCTCTTTATGAGGAGTTGTGGCCCGTTGTCAGGCAACGTGGC
GTGGTGTGCACTGTGTTTGCTGACGCAACCCCCACTGGTTGGGGCATTGCCACCACCTGTCAGCTCCTTT
CCGGGACTTTCGCTTTCCCCCTCCCTATTGCCACGGCGGAACTCATCGCCGCCTGCCTTGCCCGCTGCTG
GACAGGGGCTCGGCTGTTGGGCACTGACAATTCCGTGGTGTTGTCGGGGAAGCTGACGTCCTTTCCATGG
CTGCTCGCCTGTGTTGCCACCTGGATTCTGCGCGGGACGTCCTTCTGCTACGTCCCTTCGGCCCTCAATC
CAGCGGACCTTCCTTCCCGCGGCCTGCTGCCGGCTCTGCGGCCTCTTCCGCGTCTTCGCCTTCGCCCTCA
GACGAGTCGGATCTCCCTTTGGGCCGCCTCCCCGCCTGAAGCTTGTCGAGAAGTACTAGAGGATCATAAT
CAGCCATACCACATTTGTAGAGGTTTTACTTGCTTTAAAAAACCTCCCACACCTCCCCCTGAACCTGAAA
CATAAAATGAATGCAATTGTTGTTGTTAACTTGTTTATTGCAGCTTATAATGGTTACAAATAAAGCAATA
GCATCACAAATTTCACAAATAAAGCATTTTTTTCACTGCATTCTAGTTGTGGTTTGTCCAAACTCATCAA
TGTATCTTATCATGTCTGGATCTGATCACTGCTTGAGCCTAGGAGATCCGAACCAGATAAGTGAAATCTA
GTTCCAAACTATTTTGTCATTTTTAATTTTCGTATTAGCTTACGACGCTACACCCAGTTCCCATCTATTT
TGTCACTCTTCCCTAAATAATCCTTAAAAACTCCATTTCCACCCCTCCCAGTTCCCAACTATTTTGTCCG
CCCACAGCGGGGCATTTTTCTTCCTGTTATGTTTTTAATCAAACATCCTGCCAACTCCATGTGACAAACC
GTCATCTTCGGCTACTTTTTCTCTGTCACAGAATGAAAATTTTTCTGTCATCTCTTCGTTATTAATGTTT
GTAATTGACTGAATATCAACGCTTATTTGCAGCCTGAATGGCGAATGGG
[124 nt withheld, positions 2640-2763]
C
[91 nt withheld, positions 2765-2855]
A
[49 nt withheld, positions 2857-2905]
CCTTTGACGTTGGAGTCCACGTTCTT
[37 nt withheld, positions 2932-2968]
ACCCTATCTCGGTCTATTCTTTTGATTTATAAGGGATTTTGCCGATTTCGGCCTATTGGTTAAAAAATGA
GCTGATTTAACAAAAATTTAACGCGAATTTTAACAAAATATTAACGCTTACAATTTAGGTGGCACTTTTC
GGGGAAATGTGCGCGGAACCCCTATTTGTTTATTTTTCTAAATACATTCAAATATGTATCCGCTCATGAG
ACAATAACCCTGATAAATGCTTCAATAATATTGAAAAAGGAAGAGTATGAGTATTCAACATTTCCGTGTC
GCCCTTATTCCCTTTTTTGCGGCATTTTGCCTTCCTGTTTTTGCTCACCCAGAAACGCTGGTGAAAGTAA
AAGATGCTGAAGATCAGTTGGGTGCACGAGTGGGTTACATCGAACTGGATCTCAACAGCGGTAAGATCCT
TGAGAGTTTTCGCCCCGAAGAACGTTTTCCAATGATGAGCACTTTTAAAGTTCTGCTATGTGGCGCGGTA
TTATCCCGTATTGACGCCGGGCAAGAGCAACTCGGTCGCCGCATACACTATTCTCAGAATGACTTGGTTG
AGTACTCACCAGTCACAGAAAAGCATCTTACGGATGGCATGACAGTAAGAGAATTATGCAGTGCTGCCAT
AACCATGAGTGATAACACTGCGGCCAACTTACTTCTGACAACGATCGGAGGACCGAAGGAGCTAACCGCT
TTTTTGCACAACATGGGGGATCATGTAACTCGCCTTGATCGTTGGGAACCGGAGCTGAATGAAGCCATAC
CAAACGACGAGCGTGACACCACGATGCCTGTAGCAATGGCAACAACGTTGCGCAAACTATTAACTGGCGA
ACTACTTACTCTAGCTTCCCGGCAACAATTAATAGACTGGATGGAGGCGGATAAAGTTGCAGGACCACTT
CTGCGCTCGGCCCTTCCGGCTGGCTGGTTTATTGCTGATAAATCTGGAGCCGGTGAGCGTGGGTCTCGCG
GTATCATTGCAGCACTGGGGCCAGATGGTAAGCCCTCCCGTATCGTAGTTATCTACACGACGGGGAGTCA
GGCAACTATGGATGAACGAAATAGACAGATCGCTGAGATAGGTGCCTCACTGATTAAGCATTGGTAACTG
TCAGACCAAGTTTACTCATATATACTTTAGATTGATTTAAAACTTCATTTTTAATTTAAAAGGATCTAGG
TGAAGATCCTTTTTGATAATCTCATGACCAAAATCCCTTAACATGAGTTTTCGTTCCACTGAGCGTCAGA
CCCCGTAGAAAAGATCAAAGGATCTTCTTGAGATCCTTTTTTTCTGCGCGTAATCTGCTGCTTGCAAACA
AAAAAACCACCGCTACCAGCGGTGGTTTGTTTGCCGGATCAAGAGCTACCAACTCTTTTTCCGAAGGTAA
CTGGCTTCAGCAGAGCGCAGATACCAAATACTGTTCTTCTAGTGTAGCCGTAGTTAGGCCACCACTTCAA
GAACTCTGTAGCACCGCCTACATACCTCGCTCTGCTAATCCTGTTACCAGTGGCTGCTGCCAGTGGCGAT
AAGTCGTGTCTTACCGGGTTGGACTCAAGACGATAGTTACCGGATAAGGCGCAGCGGTCGGGCTGAACGG
GGGGTTCGTGCACACAGCCCAGCTTGGAGCGAACGACCTACACCGAACTGAGATACCTACAGCGTGAGCT
ATGAGAAAGCGCCACGCTTCCCGAAGGGAGAAAGGCGGACAGGTATCCGGTAAGCGGCAGGGTCGGAACA
GGAGAGCGCACGAGGGAGCTTCCAGGGGGAAACGCCTGGTATCTTTATAGTCCTGTCGGGTTTCGCCACC
TCTGACTTGAGCGTCGATTTTTGTGATGCTCGTCAGGGGGGCGGAGCCTATGGAAAAACGCCAGCAACGC
GGCCTTTTTACGGTTCCTGGCCTTTTGCTGGCCTTTTGCTCACATGTTCTTTCCTGCGTTATCCCCTGAT
TCTGTGGATAACCGTATTACCGCCTTTGAGTGAGCTGATACCGCTCGCCGCAGCCGAACGACCGAGCGCA
GCGAGTCAGTGAGCGAGGAAGCGGAAGAGCGCCTGATGCGGTATTTTCTCCTTACGCATCTGTGCGGTAT
TTCACACCGCATAGACCAGCCGCGTAACCTGGCAAAATCGGTTACGGTTGAGTAATAAATGGATGCCCTG
CGTAAGCGGGTGTGGGCGGACAATAAAGTCTTAAACTGAACAAAATAGATCTAAACTATGACAATAAAGT
CTTAAACTAGACAGAATAGTTGTAAACTGAAATCAGTCCAGTTATGCTGTGAAAAAGCATACTGGACTTT
TGTTATGGCTAAAGCAAACTCTTCATTTTCTGAAGTGCAAATTGCCCGTCGTATTAAAGAGGGGCGTGGC
CAAGGGCATGGTAAAGACTATATTCGCGGCGTTGTGACAATTTACCGAACAACTCCGCGGCCGGGAAGCC
GATCTCGGCTTGAACGAATTGTTAGGTGGCGGTACTTGGGTCGATATCAAAGTGCATCACTTCTTCCCGT
ATGCCCAACTTTGTATAGAGAGCCACTGCGGGATCGTCACCGTAATCTGCTTGCACGTAGATCACATAAG
CACCAAGCGCGTTGGCCTCATGCTTGAGGAGATTGATGAGCGCGGTGGCAATGCCCTGCCTCCGGTGCTC
GCCGGAGACTGCGAGATCATAGATATAGATCTCACTACGCGGCTGCTCAAACTTGGGCAGAACGTAAGCC
GCGAGAGCGCCAACAACCGCTTCTTGGTCGAAGGCAGCAAGCGCGATGAATGTCTTACTACGGAGCAAGT
TCCCGAGGTAATCGGAGTCCGGCTGATGTTGGGAGTAGGTGGCTACGTCTCCGAACTCACGACCGAAAAG
ATCAAGAGCAGCCCGCATGGATTTGACTTGGTCAGGGCCGAGCCTACATGTGCGAATGATGCCCATACTT
GAGCCACCTAACTTTGTTTTAGGGCGACTGCCCTGCTGCGTAACATCGTTGCTGCTGCGTAACATCGTTG
CTGCTCCATAACATCAAACATCGACCCACGGCGTAACGCGCTTGCTGCTTGGATGCCCGAGGCATAGACT
GTACAAAAAAACAGTCATAACAAGCCATGAAAACCGCCACTGCGCCGTTACCACCGCTGCGTTCGGTCAA
GGTTCTGGACCAGTTGCGTGATCGCATACGCTACTTGCATTACAGTTTACGAACCGAACAGGCTTATGTC
AACTGGGTTCGTGCCTTCATCCGTTTCCACGGTGTGCGTCACCCGGCAACCTTGGGCAGCAGCGAAGTCG
AGGCATTTCTGTCCTGGCTGGCGAACGAGCGCAAGGTTTCGGTCTCCACGCATCGTCAGGCATTGGCGGC
CTTGCTGTTCTTCTACGGCAAGGTGCTGTGCACGGATCTGCCCTTGCTTCAGGAGATCGGTAGACCTCGG
CCGTCGCGGCGCTTGCCGGTGGTGCTGACCCCGGATGAAGTGGTTCGCATCCTCGGTTTTCTGGAAGGCG
AGCATCGTTTGTTCGCCCAGGACTCTAGCTATAGTTCTAGTGGTTGGCTACAGCTTTGTTTAAACAAAGC
TGGCTATGGCAGGGCTTGCCGCCCCGACGTTGGCTGCGAGCCCTGGGCCTTCACCCGAACTTGGGGGTTG
GGGTGGGGAAAAGGAAGAAACGCGGGCGTATTGGTCCCAATGGGGTCTCGGTGGGGTATCGACAGAGTGC
CAGCCCTGGGACCGAACCCCGCGTTTATGAACAAACGACCCAACACCCGTGCGTTTTATTCTGTCTTTTT
ATTGCCGTCATAGCGCGGGTTCCTTCCGGTATTGTCTCCTTCCGTGTTTCAGTTAGCCTCCCCCATCTCC
CGGTACCGCATGCTATGCATCAGCTGCTAGCACCATGGCTCGAGATCCCGGGTGATCAAGTCTTCGTCGA
GTGATTGTAAATAAAATGTAATTTACAGTATAGTATTTTAATTAATATACAAATGATTTGATAATAATTC
TTATTTAACTATAATATATTGTGTTGGGTTGAATTAAAGGTCCGTATACTAGTATCGATTCGCGACCTAC
TCCGGAATATTAATAGATCATGGAGATAATTAAAATGATAACCATCTCGCAAATAAATAAGTATTTTACT
GTTTTCGTAACAGTTTTGTAATAAAAAAACCTATAAATATTCCGGATTATTCATACCGTCCCACCATCGG
GCGCGGATCCTCAATATTGGCCATTAGCCATATTATTCATTGGTTATATAGCATAAATCAATATTGGCTA
TTGGCCATTGCATACGTTGTATCTATATCATAATATGTACATTTATATTGGCTCATGTCCAATATGACCG
CCATGTTGGCATTGATTATTGACTAGTTATTAATAGTAATCAATTACGGGGTCATTAGTTCATAGCCCAT
ATATGGAGTTCCGCGTTACATAACTTACGGTAAATGGCCCGCCTGGCTGACCGCCCAACGACCCCCGCCC
ATTGACGTCAATAATGACGTATGTTCCCATAGTAACGCCAATAGGGACTTTCCATTGACGTCAATGGGTG
GAGTATTTACGGTAAACTGCCCACTTGGCAGTACATCAAGTGTATCATATGCCAAGTCCGCCCCCTATTG
ACGTCAATGACGGTAAATGGCCCGCCTGGCATTATGCCCAGTACATGACCTTACGGGACTTTCCTACTTG
GCAGTACATCTACGTATTAGTCATCGCTATTACCATG
